>Addgene plasmid #142538 | TFORF0119 | addgene full sequence | sequence record 454981 | Addgene NGS Result
TTAATGTAGTCTTATGCAATACTCTTGTAGTCTTGCAACATGGTAACGATGAGTTAGCAACATGCCTTAC
AAGGAGAGAAAAAGCACCGTGCATGCCGATTGGTGGAAGTAAGGTGGTACGATCGTGCCTTATTAGGAAG
GCAACAGACGGGTCTGACATGGATTGGACGAACCACTGAATTGCCGCATTGCAGAGATATTGTATTTAAG
TGCCTAGCTCGATACATAAACGGGTCTCTCTGGTTAGACCAGATCTGAGCCTGGGAGCTCTCTGGCTAAC
TAGGGAACCCACTGCTTAAGCCTCAATAAAGCTTGCCTTGAGTGCTTCAAGTAGTGTGTGCCCGTCTGTT
GTGTGACTCTGGTAACTAGAGATCCCTCAGACCCTTTTAGTCAGTGTGGAAAATCTCTAGCAGTGGCGCC
CGAACAGGGACTTGAAAGCGAAAGGGAAACCAGAGGAGCTCTCTCGACGCAGGACTCGGCTTGCTGAAGC
GCGCACGGCAAGAGGCGAGGGGCGGCGACTGGTGAGTACGCCAAAAATTTTGACTAGCGGAGGCTAGAAG
GAGAGAGATGGGTGCGAGAGCGTCAGTATTAAGCGGGGGAGAATTAGATCGCGATGGGAAAAAATTCGGT
TAAGGCCAGGGGGAAAGAAAAAATATAAATTAAAACATATAGTATGGGCAAGCAGGGAGCTAGAACGATT
CGCAGTTAATCCTGGCCTGTTAGAAACATCAGAAGGCTGTAGACAAATACTGGGACAGCTACAACCATCC
CTTCAGACAGGATCAGAAGAACTTAGATCATTATATAATACAGTAGCAACCCTCTATTGTGTGCATCAAA
GGATAGAGATAAAAGACACCAAGGAAGCTTTAGACAAGATAGAGGAAGAGCAAAACAAAAGTAAGACCAC
CGCACAGCAAGCGGCCGCTGATCTTCAGACCTGGAGGAGGAGATATGAGGGACAATTGGAGAAGTGAATT
ATATAAATATAAAGTAGTAAAAATTGAACCATTAGGAGTAGCACCCACCAAGGCAAAGAGAAGAGTGGTG
CAGAGAGAAAAAAGAGCAGTGGGAATAGGAGCTTTGTTCCTTGGGTTCTTGGGAGCAGCAGGAAGCACTA
TGGGCGCAGCGTCAATGACGCTGACGGTACAGGCCAGACAATTATTGTCTGGTATAGTGCAGCAGCAGAA
CAATTTGCTGAGGGCTATTGAGGCGCAACAGCATCTGTTGCAACTCACAGTCTGGGGCATCAAGCAGCTC
CAGGCAAGAATCCTGGCTGTGGAAAGATACCTAAAGGATCAACAGCTCCTGGGGATTTGGGGTTGCTCTG
GAAAACTCATTTGCACCACTGCTGTGCCTTGGAATGCTAGTTGGAGTAATAAATCTCTGGAACAGATTTG
GAATCACACGACCTGGATGGAGTGGGACAGAGAAATTAACAATTACACAAGCTTAATACACTCCTTAATT
GAAGAATCGCAAAACCAGCAAGAAAAGAATGAACAAGAATTATTGGAATTAGATAAATGGGCAAGTTTGT
GGAATTGGTTTAACATAACAAATTGGCTGTGGTATATAAAATTATTCATAATGATAGTAGGAGGCTTGGT
AGGTTTAAGAATAGTTTTTGCTGTACTTTCTATAGTGAATAGAGTTAGGCAGGGATATTCACCATTATCG
TTTCAGACCCACCTCCCAACCCCGAGGGGACCCATGCATTGCATCTCAATTAGTCAGCAACCAGGTGTGG
AAAGTCCCCAGGCTCCCCAGCAGGCAGAAGTATGCAAAGCATGCGTCTCAATTAGTCAGCAACCATAGTC
CCGCCCCTAACTCCGCCCATCCCGCCCCTAACTCCGCCCAGTTCCGCCCATTCTCCGCCCCATGGCTGAC
TAATTTTTTTTATTTATGCAGAGGCCGAGGCCGCCTCGGCCTCTGAGCTATTCCAGAAGTAGTGAGGAGG
CTTTTTTGGAGGCCTAGGCTTTTGCAAAAAGCTTTCTAGAGGTACCACCGGAGCTTACCATGACCGAGTA
CAAGCCCACGGTGCGCCTCGCCACCCGCGACGACGTCCCCAGGGCCGTACGCACCCTCGCCGCCGCGTTC
GCCGACTACCCCGCCACGCGCCACACCGTCGATCCGGACCGCCACATCGAGCGGGTCACCGAGCTGCAAG
AACTCTTCCTCACGCGCGTCGGGCTCGACATCGGCAAGGTGTGGGTCGCGGACGACGGCGCCGCCGTGGC
GGTCTGGACCACGCCGGAGAGCGTCGAAGCGGGGGCGGTGTTCGCCGAGATCGGCCCGCGCATGGCCGAG
TTGAGCGGTTCCCGGCTGGCCGCGCAGCAACAGATGGAAGGCCTCCTGGCGCCGCACCGGCCCAAGGAGC
CCGCGTGGTTCCTGGCCACCGTCGGCGTCTCGCCCGACCACCAGGGCAAGGGTCTGGGCAGCGCCGTCGT
GCTCCCCGGAGTGGAGGCGGCCGAGCGCGCCGGGGTGCCCGCCTTCCTGGAGACCTCCGCGCCCCGCAAC
CTCCCCTTCTACGAGCGGCTCGGCTTCACCGTCACCGCCGACGTCGAGGTGCCCGAAGGACCGCGCACCT
GGTGCATGACCCGCAAGCCCGGTGCCAGTTAACGAATTCTAGATCTTGAGACAAATGGCAGTATTCATCC
ACAATTTTAAAAGAAAAGGGGGGATTGGGGGGTACAGTGCAGGGGAAAGAATAGTAGACATAATAGCAAC
AGACATACAAACTAAAGAATTACAAAAACAAATTACAAAAATTCAAAATTTTCGGGTTTATTACAGGGAC
AGCAGAGATCCACTTTGGCGCCGGCTCGAGGCCTGCAGGTGCAAAGATGGATAAAGTTTTAAACAGAGAG
GAATCTTTGCAGCTAATGGACCTTCTAGGTCTTGAAAGGAGTGGGAATTGGCTCCGGTGCCCGTCAGTGG
GCAGAGCGCACATCGCCCACAGTCCCCGAGAAGTTGGGGGGAGGGGTCGGCAATTGAACCGGTGCCTAGA
GAAGGTGGCGCGGGGTAAACTGGGAAAGTGATGTCGTGTACTGGCTCCGCCTTTTTCCCGAGGGTGGGGG
AGAACCGTATATAAGTGCAGTAGTCGCCGTGAACGTTCTTTTTCGCAACGGGTTTGCCGCCAGAACACAG
GTAAGTGCCGTGTGTGGTTCCCGCGGGCCTGGCCTCTTTACGGGTTATGGCCCTTGCGTGCCTTGAATTA
CTTCCACCTGGCTGCAGTACGTGATTCTTGATCCCGAGCTTCGGGTTGGAAGTGGGTGGGAGAGTTCGAG
GCCTTGCGCTTAAGGAGCCCCTTCGCCTCGTGCTTGAGTTGAGGCCTGGCCTGGGCGCTGGGGCCGCCGC
GTGCGAATCTGGTGGCACCTTCGCGCCTGTCTCGCTGCTTTCGATAAGTCTCTAGCCATTTAAAATTTTT
GATGACCTGCTGCGACGCTTTTTTTCTGGCAAGATAGTCTTGTAAATGCGGGCCAAGATCTGCACACTGG
TATTTCGGTTTTTGGGGCCGCGGGCGGCGACGGGGCCCGTGCGTCCCAGCGCACATGTTCGGCGAGGCGG
GGCCTGCGAGCGCGGCCACCGAGAATCGGACGGGGGTAGTCTCAAGCTGGCCGGCCTGCTCTGGTGCCTG
GCCTCGCGCCGCCGTGTATCGCCCCGCCCTGGGCGGCAAGGCTGGCCCGGTCGGCACCAGTTGCGTGAGC
GGAAAGATGGCCGCTTCCCGGCCCTGCTGCAGGGAGCTCAAAATGGAGGACGCGGCGCTCGGGAGAGCGG
GCGGGTGAGTCACCCACACAAAGGAAAAGGGCCTTTCCGTCCTCAGCCGTCGCTTCATGTGACTCCACGG
AGTACCGGGCGCCGTCCAGGCACCTCGATTAGTTCTCGAGCTTTTGGAGTACGTCGTCTTTAGGTTGGGG
GGAGGGGTTTTATGCGATGGAGTTTCCCCACACTGAGTGGGTGGAGACTGAAGTTAGGCCAGCTTGGCAC
TTGATGTAATTCTCCTTGGAATTTGCCCTTTTTGAGTTTGGATCTTGGTTCATTCTCAAGCCTCAGACAG
TGGTTCAAAGTTTTTTTCTTCCATTTCAGGTGTCGTGAGGCTAGCACCGCCACCATGAACCTCCAGGCCC
AGCCCAAGGCTCAGAACAAGCGGAAGCGTTGCCTCTTCGGGGGCCAGGAACCAGCTCCCAAGGAGCAGCC
CCCTCCCCTGCAGCCCCCCCAGCAGTCCATCAGAGTGAAGGAGGAGCAGTACCTCGGGCACGAGGGTCCA
GGAGGGGCAGTCTCCACCTCTCAGCCTGTGGAACTGCCCCCTCCTAGCAGCCTGGCCCTGCTGAACTCTG
TGGTATATGGGCCTGAGCGGACCTCAGCAGCCATGCTGTCCCAGCAGGTGGCCTCAGTAAAGTGGCCCAA
CTCTGTGATGGCTCCAGGGCGGGGCCCGGAGCGTGGAGGAGGTGGGGGTGTCAGTGACAGCAGCTGGCAG
CAGCAGCCAGGCCAGCCTCCACCCCATTCAACATGGAACTGCCACAGTCTGTCCCTCTACAGTGCAACCA
AGGGGAGCCCGCATCCTGGAGTGGGAGTCCCGACTTACTATAACCACCCTGAGGCACTGAAGCGGGAGAA
AGCGGGGGGCCCACAGCTGGACCGCTATGTGCGACCAATGATGCCACAGAAGGTGCAGCTGGAGGTAGGG
CGGCCCCAGGCACCCCTGAATTCTTTCCACGCAGCCAAGAAACCCCCAAACCAGTCACTGCCCCTGCAAC
CCTTCCAGCTGGCATTCGGCCACCAGGTGAACCGGCAGGTCTTCCGGCAGGGCCCACCGCCCCCAAACCC
GGTGGCTGCCTTCCCTCCACAGAAGCAGCAGCAGCAGCAGCAACCACAGCAGCAGCAGCAGCAGCAGCAG
GCAGCCCTACCCCAGATGCCGCTCTTTGAGAACTTCTATTCCATGCCGCAGCAACCCTCGCAGCAACCCC
AGGACTTTGGCCTGCAGCCAGCTGGGCCACTGGGACAGTCCCACCTGGCTCACCACAGCATGGCACCCTA
CCCCTTCCCCCCCAACCCAGATATGAACCCAGAACTGCGCAAGGCCCTTCTGCAGGACTCAGCCCCGCAG
CCAGCGCTACCTCAGGTCCAGATCCCCTTCCCCCGCCGCTCCCGCCGCCTCTCTAAGGAGGGTATCCTGC
CTCCCAGCGCCCTGGATGGGGCTGGCACCCAGCCTGGGCAGGAGGCCACTGGCAACCTGTTCCTACATCA
CTGGCCCCTGCAGCAGCCGCCACCTGGCTCCCTGGGGCAGCCCCATCCTGAAGCTCTGGGATTCCCGCTG
GAGCTGAGGGAGTCGCAGCTACTGCCTGATGGGGAGAGACTAGCACCCAATGGCCGGGAGCGAGAGGCTC
CTGCCATGGGCAGCGAGGAGGGCATGAGGGCAGTGAGCACAGGGGACTGTGGGCAGGTGCTACGGGGCGG
AGTGATCCAGAGCACGCGACGGAGGCGCCGGGCATCCCAGGAGGCCAATTTGCTGACCCTGGCCCAGAAG
GCTGTGGAGCTGGCCTCACTGCAGAATGCAAAGGATGGCAGTGGTTCTGAAGAGAAGCGGAAAAGTGTAT
TGGCCTCAACTACCAAGTGTGGGGTGGAGTTTTCTGAGCCTTCCTTAGCCACCAAGCGAGCACGAGAAGA
CAGTGGGATGGTACCCCTCATCATCCCAGTGTCTGTGCCTGTGCGAACTGTGGACCCAACTGAGGCAGCC
CAGGCTGGAGGTCTTGATGAGGACGGGAAGGGTCCTGAACAGAACCCTGCTGAGCACAAGCCATCAGTCA
TCGTCACCCGCAGGCGGTCCACCCGAATCCCCGGGACAGATGCTCAAGCTCAGGCAGAGGACATGAATGT
CAAGTTGGAGGGGGAGCCTTCCGTGCGGAAACCAAAGCAGCGGCCCAGGCCCGAGCCCCTCATCATCCCC
ACCAAGGCGGGCACTTTCATCGCCCCTCCCGTCTACTCCAACATCACCCCATACCAGAGCCACCTGCGCT
CTCCCGTGCGCCTAGCTGACCACCCCTCTGAGCGGAGCTTTGAGCTACCTCCCTACACGCCGCCCCCCAT
CCTCAGCCCTGTGCGGGAAGGCTCTGGCCTCTACTTCAATGCCATCATATCAACCAGCACCATCCCTGCC
CCTCCTCCCATCACGCCTAAGAGTGCCCATCGCACGCTGCTCCGGACTAACAGTGCTGAAGTAACCCCGC
CTGTCCTCTCTGTGATGGGGGAGGCCACCCCAGTGAGCATCGAGCCACGGATCAACGTGGGCTCCCGGTT
CCAGGCAGAAATCCCCTTGATGAGGGACCGTGCCCTGGCAGCTGCAGATCCCCACAAGGCTGACTTGGTG
TGGCAGCCATGGGAGGACCTAGAGAGCAGCCGGGAGAAGCAGAGGCAAGTGGAAGACCTGCTGACAGCCG
CCTGCTCCAGCATTTTCCCTGGTGCTGGCACCAACCAGGAGCTGGCCCTGCACTGTCTGCACGAATCCAG
AGGAGACATCCTGGAAACGCTGAATAAGCTGCTGCTGAAGAAGCCCCTGCGGCCCCACAACCATCCGCTG
GCAACTTATCACTACACAGGCTCTGACCAGTGGAAGATGGCCGAGAGGAAGCTGTTCAACAAAGGCATTG
CCATCTACAAGAAGGATTTCTTCCTGGTGCAGAAGCTGATCCAGACCAAGACCGTGGCCCAGTGCGTGGA
GTTCTACTACACCTACAAGAAGCAGGTGAAAATCGGCCGCAATGGGACTCTAACCTTTGGGGATGTGGAT
ACGAGCGATGAGAAGTCGGCCCAGGAAGAGGTTGAAGTGGATATTAAGACTTCCCAAAAGTTCCCAAGGG
TGCCTCTTCCCAGAAGAGAGTCCCCAAGTGAAGAGAGGCTGGAGCCCAAGAGGGAGGTGAAGGAGCCCAG
GAAGGAGGGGGAGGAGGAGGTGCCAGAGATCCAAGAGAAGGAGGAGCAGGAAGAGGGGCGAGAGCGCAGC
AGGCGGGCAGCGGCAGTCAAAGCCACGCAGACACTACAGGCCAATGAGTCGGCCAGTGACATCCTCATCC
TCCGGAGCCACGAGTCCAACGCCCCTGGGTCTGCCGGTGGCCAGGCCTCGGAGAAGCCAAGGGAAGGGAC
AGGGAAGTCACGAAGGGCACTACCTTTTTCAGAGAAGAAGAAAAAAACAGAGACATTCAGTAAGACCCAG
AATCAGGAGAACACTTTCCCCTGTAAAAAATGTGGCAGGGTGTTTTACAAGGTGAAGAGCCGCAGTGCGC
ATATGAAGAGCCACGCAGAGCAGGAGAAGAAGGCTGCAGCGCTGAGGCTGAAGGAGAAAGAGGCCGCTGC
TGCCGCCGCCGCCGCCCACCAGCAGGCCCTGCGGGAGGAGAGCGGTGCGGGCGACAAGGGCTAGTAATGA
ACTAGTCCGTAACTTGAAAGTATTTCGATTTCTTGGCTTTATATATCTTGTGGAAAGGACGACATAGCGA
GTATCAACCCTACAGAACGCGTTAAGTCGACAATCAACCTCTGGATTACAAAATTTGTGAAAGATTGACT
GGTATTCTTAACTATGTTGCTCCTTTTACGCTATGTGGATACGCTGCTTTAATGCCTTTGTATCATGCTA
TTGCTTCCCGTATGGCTTTCATTTTCTCCTCCTTGTATAAATCCTGGTTGCTGTCTCTTTATGAGGAGTT
GTGGCCCGTTGTCAGGCAACGTGGCGTGGTGTGCACTGTGTTTGCTGACGCAACCCCCACTGGTTGGGGC
ATTGCCACCACCTGTCAGCTCCTTTCCGGGACTTTCGCTTTCCCCCTCCCTATTGCCACGGCGGAACTCA
TCGCCGCCTGCCTTGCCCGCTGCTGGACAGGGGCTCGGCTGTTGGGCACTGACAATTCCGTGGTGTTGTC
GGGGAAATCATCGTCCTTTCCTTGGCTGCTCGCCTGTGTTGCCACCTGGATTCTGCGCGGGACGTCCTTC
TGCTACGTCCCTTCGGCCCTCAATCCAGCGGACCTTCCTTCCCGCGGCCTGCTGCCGGCTCTGCGGCCTC
TTCCGCGTCTTCGCCTTCGCCCTCAGACGAGTCGGATCTCCCTTTGGGCCGCCTCCCCGCGTCGACTTTA
AGACCAATGACTTACAAGGCAGCTGTAGATCTTAGCCACTTTTTAAAAGAAAAGGGGGGACTGGAAGGGC
TAATTCACTCCCAACGAAGACAAGATCTGCTTTTTGCTTGTACTGGGTCTCTCTGGTTAGACCAGATCTG
AGCCTGGGAGCTCTCTGGCTAACTAGGGAACCCACTGCTTAAGCCTCAATAAAGCTTGCCTTGAGTGCTT
CAAGTAGTGTGTGCCCGTCTGTTGTGTGACTCTGGTAACTAGAGATCCCTCAGACCCTTTTAGTCAGTGT
GGAAAATCTCTAGCAGTACGTATAGTAGTTCATGTCATCTTATTATTCAGTATTTATAACTTGCAAAGAA
ATGAATATCAGAGAGTGAGAGGAACTTGTTTATTGCAGCTTATAATGGTTACAAATAAAGCAATAGCATC
ACAAATTTCACAAATAAAGCATTTTTTTCACTGCATTCTAGTTGTGGTTTGTCCAAACTCATCAATGTAT
CTTATCATGTCTGGCTCTAGCTATCCCGCCCCTAACTCCGCCCATCCCGCCCCTAACTCCGCCCAGTTCC
GCCCATTCTCCGCCCCATGGCTGACTAATTTTTTTTATTTATGCAGAGGCCGAGGCCGCCTCGGCCTCTG
AGCTATTCCAGAAGTAGTGAGGAGGCTTTTTTGGAGGCCTAGGGACGTACCCAATTCGCCCTATAGTGAG
TCGTATTACGCGCGCTCACTGGCCGTCGTTTTACAACGTCGTGACTGGGAAAACCCTGGCGTTACCCAAC
TTAATCGCCTTGCAGCACATCCCCCTTTCGCCAGCTGGCGTAATAGCGAAGAGGCCCGCACCGATCGCCC
TTCCCAACAGTTGCGCAGCCTGAATGGCGAATGGG
[124 nt withheld, positions 8996-9119]
C
[91 nt withheld, positions 9121-9211]
A
[49 nt withheld, positions 9213-9261]
CCTTTGACGTTGGAGTCCACGTTCTTT
[37 nt withheld, positions 9289-9325]
ACCCTATCTCGGTCTATTCTTTTGATTTATAAGGGATTTTGCCGATTTCGGCCTATTGGTTAAAAAATGA
GCTGATTTAACAAAAATTTAACGCGAATTTTAACAAAATATTAACGCTTACAATTTAGGTGGCACTTTTC
GGGGAAATGTGCGCGGAACCCCTATTTGTTTATTTTTCTAAATACATTCAAATATGTATCCGCTCATGAG
ACAATAACCCTGATAAATGCTTCAATAATATTGAAAAAGGAAGAGTATGAGTATTCAACATTTCCGTGTC
GCCCTTATTCCCTTTTTTGCGGCATTTTGCCTTCCTGTTTTTGCTCACCCAGAAACGCTGGTGAAAGTAA
AAGATGCTGAAGATCAGTTGGGTGCACGAGTGGGTTACATCGAACTGGATCTCAACAGCGGTAAGATCCT
TGAGAGTTTTCGCCCCGAAGAACGTTTTCCAATGATGAGCACTTTTAAAGTTCTGCTATGTGGCGCGGTA
TTATCCCGTATTGACGCCGGGCAAGAGCAACTCGGTCGCCGCATACACTATTCTCAGAATGACTTGGTTG
AGTACTCACCAGTCACAGAAAAGCATCTTACGGATGGCATGACAGTAAGAGAATTATGCAGTGCTGCCAT
AACCATGAGTGATAACACTGCGGCCAACTTACTTCTGACAACGATCGGAGGACCGAAGGAGCTAACCGCT
TTTTTGCACAACATGGGGGATCATGTAACTCGCCTTGATCGTTGGGAACCGGAGCTGAATGAAGCCATAC
CAAACGACGAGCGTGACACCACGATGCCTGTAGCAATGGCAACAACGTTGCGCAAACTATTAACTGGCGA
ACTACTTACTCTAGCTTCCCGGCAACAATTAATAGACTGGATGGAGGCGGATAAAGTTGCAGGACCACTT
CTGCGCTCGGCCCTTCCGGCTGGCTGGTTTATTGCTGATAAATCTGGAGCCGGTGAGCGTGGGTCTCGCG
GTATCATTGCAGCACTGGGGCCAGATGGTAAGCCCTCCCGTATCGTAGTTATCTACACGACGGGGAGTCA
GGCAACTATGGATGAACGAAATAGACAGATCGCTGAGATAGGTGCCTCACTGATTAAGCATTGGTAACTG
TCAGACCAAGTTTACTCATATATACTTTAGATTGATTTAAAACTTCATTTTTAATTTAAAAGGATCTAGG
TGAAGATCCTTTTTGATAATCTCATGACCAAAATCCCTTAACGTGAGTTTTCGTTCCACTGAGCGTCAGA
CCCCGTAGAAAAGATCAAAGGATCTTCTTGAGATCCTTTTTTTCTGCGCGTAATCTGCTGCTTGCAAACA
AAAAAACCACCGCTACCAGCGGTGGTTTGTTTGCCGGATCAAGAGCTACCAACTCTTTTTCCGAAGGTAA
CTGGCTTCAGCAGAGCGCAGATACCAAATACTGTTCTTCTAGTGTAGCCGTAGTTAGGCCACCACTTCAA
GAACTCTGTAGCACCGCCTACATACCTCGCTCTGCTAATCCTGTTACCAGTGGCTGCTGCCAGTGGCGAT
AAGTCGTGTCTTACCGGGTTGGACTCAAGACGATAGTTACCGGATAAGGCGCAGCGGTCGGGCTGAACGG
GGGGTTCGTGCACACAGCCCAGCTTGGAGCGAACGACCTACACCGAACTGAGATACCTACAGCGTGAGCT
ATGAGAAAGCGCCACGCTTCCCGAAGGGAGAAAGGCGGACAGGTATCCGGTAAGCGGCAGGGTCGGAACA
GGAGAGCGCACGAGGGAGCTTCCAGGGGGAAACGCCTGGTATCTTTATAGTCCTGTCGGGTTTCGCCACC
TCTGACTTGAGCGTCGATTTTTGTGATGCTCGTCAGGGGGGCGGAGCCTATGGAAAAACGCCAGCAACGC
GGCCTTTTTACGGTTCCTGGCCTTTTGCTGGCCTTTTGCTCACATGTTCTTTCCTGCGTTATCCCCTGAT
TCTGTGGATAACCGTATTACCGCCTTTGAGTGAGCTGATACCGCTCGCCGCAGCCGAACGACCGAGCGCA
GCGAGTCAGTGAGCGAGGAAGCGGAAGAGCGCCCAATACGCAAACCGCCTCTCCCCGCGCGTTGGCCGAT
TCATTAATGCAGCTGGCACGACAGGTTTCCCGACTGGAAAGCGGGCAGTGAGCGCAACGCAATTAATGTG
AGTTAGCTCACTCATTAGGCACCCCAGGCTTTACACTTTATGCTTCCGGCTCGTATGTTGTGTGGAATTG
TGAGCGGATAACAATTTCACACAGGAAACAGCTATGACCATGATTACGCCAAGCGCGCAATTAACCCTCA
CTAAAGGGAACAAAAGCTGGAGCTGCAAGC
Features (pLannotate 1.2.2; 31 found; start..end, strand, type, name):
      5..231     +  promoter       RSV promoter: Rous sarcoma virus enhancer/promoter
    232..412     +  LTR            5' LTR (truncated): truncated 5' long terminal repeat (LTR) from HIV-1
    459..584     +  misc_feature   HIV-1 Ψ: packaging signal of human immunodeficiency virus type 1
    568..931     +  CDS            HIV-1 gag (fragment): gag protein from human immunodeficiency virus 1; gag
   1077..1310    +  misc_feature   RRE: The Rev response element (RRE) of HIV-1 allows for Rev-dependent mRNA export from the nucleus to the cytoplasm.
   1687..1713    +  CDS            Rev (fragment): human immunodeficiency virus 1 (HIV-1) Rev protein; rev; enhances nuclear export of unspliced and incompletely spliced viral mRNAs
   1720..1743    +  promoter       SV40 promoter (fragment): SV40 early promoter
   1744..1815    +  promoter       SV40 promoter (fragment): SV40 enhancer and early promoter
   1839..1974    +  rep_origin     SV40 ori: SV40 origin of replication
   2020..2616    +  CDS            PuroR (fragment): puromycin N-acetyltransferase; pac from Streptomyces; confers resistance to puromycin
   2665..2782    +  misc_feature   cPPT/CTS: central polypurine tract and central termination sequence of HIV-1
   2847..2913    +  CDS            small t antigen (fragment): SV40 (simian virus 40) small t antigen
   2920..4098    +  promoter       EF-1α promoter: strong constitutive promoter for human elongation factor EF-1α
   4115..7249    +  CDS            MIDEAS: MDEAS_HUMAN - Also known as C14orf117 Experimental evidence at protein level: Swiss-Prot protein existence level 1. From Homo sapiens (Human).
   7427..7480    +  promoter       U6 promoter (fragment): RNA polymerase III promoter for human U6 snRNA
   7522..8110    +  misc_feature   WPRE: woodchuck hepatitis virus posttranscriptional regulatory element
   8161..8180    +  misc_feature   cPPT/CTS (fragment): central polypurine tract and central termination sequence of HIV-1
   8182..8415    +  LTR            3' LTR (ΔU3): self-inactivating 3' long terminal repeat (LTR) from HIV-1
   8493..8614    +  polyA_signal   SV40 poly(A) signal: SV40 polyadenylation signal
   8654..8789    +  rep_origin     SV40 ori: SV40 origin of replication
   8810..8828    -  promoter       T7 promoter: promoter for bacteriophage T7 RNA polymerase
   8836..8991    +  CDS            lacZα (fragment): LacZα fragment of β-galactosidase; lacZ fragment
   8996..9424    +  rep_origin     f1 ori (sequence partly withheld): f1 bacteriophage origin of replication; arrow indicates direction of (+) strand synthesis
   9477..9581    +  promoter       AmpR promoter: bla
   9582..10442   +  CDS            AmpR: β-lactamase; bla; confers resistance to ampicillin, carbenicillin, and related antibiotics
  10613..11201   +  rep_origin     ori: high-copy-number ColE1/pMB1/pBR322/pUC origin of replication
  11384..11476   +  CDS            lacI (fragment): lac repressor; lacI; The lac repressor binds to the lac operator to inhibit transcription in E. coli. This inhibition can be relieved by adding lactose or isopropyl-β-D-thiogalactopyranoside (IPTG).
  11489..11510   +  protein_bind   CAP binding site: CAP binding activates transcription in the presence of cAMP. E. coli catabolite activator protein
  11525..11555   +  promoter       lac promoter: promoter for the E. coli lac operon
  11559..11581   +  protein_bind   lac operator (fragment): The lac repressor binds to the lac operator to inhibit transcription in E. coli. This inhibition can be relieved by adding lactose or isopropyl-β-D-thiogalactopyranoside (IPTG). lac repressor encoded by lacI
  11624..11642   +  promoter       T3 promoter: promoter for bacteriophage T3 RNA polymerase
