[The description below was written by a language model from this plasmid's Addgene catalogue record and pLannotate feature annotations shown in this document.]
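Description:
TFORF0119 is a third-generation, self-inactivating lentiviral expression plasmid built on the pLX_TRC317 backbone. It is one member of a barcoded collection of human transcription factor open reading frames. It carries the human ELMSAN1 gene (now named MIDEAS, also known as C14orf43) as a synthesized ORF. The catalogue lists the insert at about 3.4 kb, of which roughly 3.1 kb is annotated as MIDEAS coding sequence. The remainder presumably includes flanking sequence and the unique 24-bp barcode described for the collection, although the barcode is not annotated in the feature table. A short U6 promoter fragment sits in this interval between the ORF and the WPRE.

The viral genome is transcribed from an RSV promoter fused to a truncated HIV-1 5' LTR. It contains the Ψ packaging signal with a gag fragment, the RRE for Rev-dependent nuclear export, a cPPT/CTS element and a ΔU3 3' LTR that inactivates LTR promoter activity after integration. Within this unit, an SV40 early promoter drives puromycin N-acetyltransferase for selecting transduced mammalian cells. A separate EF-1α promoter provides strong constitutive expression of the ORF, and the downstream WPRE boosts transcript stability and expression. An SV40 poly(A) signal follows the 3' LTR.

In bacteria the plasmid is maintained by a high-copy ColE1/pUC origin with ampicillin resistance, and an f1 origin is also present. The depositor notes a risk of recombination during propagation.

The construct is intended for overexpressing this transcription factor, either alone or in pooled screens such as directed-differentiation studies, where the barcode identifies which factor each cell received.
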