Addgene plasmid #142538: TFORF0119
Purpose: Lentiviral vector for overexpressing transcription factor ORFs with unique 24-bp barcodes. Barcodes facilitate identification of transcription factors in pooled screens.
Depositing lab: Feng Zhang. Depositing organization: Broad Institute. Publication: A transcription factor atlas of directed differentiation. Joung J, Ma S, Tay T, Geiger-Schuller KR, Kirchgatterer PC, Verdine VK, Guo B, Arias-Garcia MA, Allen WE, Singh A, Kuksenko O, Abudayyeh OO, Gootenberg JS, Fu Z, Macrae RK, Buenrostro JD, Regev A, Zhang F. Cell. 2023 Jan 5;186(1):209-229.e26. doi: 10.1016/j.cell.2022.11.026. PubMed 36608654.
Backbone
  Vector backbone: pLX_TRC317
  Backbone manufacturer: Broad Institute Genetic Perturbation Platform
  Backbone size w/o insert (bp): 8264
  Vector type: Mammalian Expression, Lentiviral
  Selectable markers: Puromycin
Growth in bacteria
  Bacterial resistance: Ampicillin, 100 μg/mL
  Growth temperature: 30°C
  Growth strain: NEB Stable
  Copy number: High Copy
Gene/Insert
  Gene/Insert name: ELMSAN1
  Species: H. sapiens (human)
  Insert size (bp): 3401
  Entrez Gene: MIDEAS (a.k.a. C14orf117, C14orf43, ELMSAN1, LSR68, c14_5541)
  Promoter: EF1a
  Cloning method: Unknown
  Sequencing primers: 5′ GGGTGGAGACTGAAGTTAGGCCAG; 3′ CACATAGCGTAAAAGGAGCAACATAG
Terms and licenses: Academic/Nonprofit Terms; Industry Terms: Not Available to Industry
Depositor comments: XM_005268204,XM_005268205,XM_005268206,ENST00000423556 . The transcription factor ORF portion of this plasmid was synthesized by Genewiz. Please test multiple small colonies in case of plasmid recombination. To make this collection available in a timely manner, a portion of this collection was not fully sequenced by Addgene. If an Addgene verified full plasmid sequence is not available, please contact us prior to placing an order to request the full sequence.
How to cite: TFORF0119 was a gift from Feng Zhang (Addgene plasmid # 142538 ; http://n2t.net/addgene:142538 ; RRID:Addgene_142538)
