>Addgene plasmid #142538 | TFORF0119 | depositor partial sequence | sequence record 279752 | Insert
ACCGCCACCATGAACCTCCAGGCCCAGCCCAAGGCTCAGAACAAGCGGAAGCGTTGCCTCTTCGGGGGCC
AGGAACCAGCTCCCAAGGAGCAGCCCCCTCCCCTGCAGCCCCCCCAGCAGTCCATCAGAGTGAAGGAGGA
GCAGTACCTCGGGCACGAGGGTCCAGGAGGGGCAGTCTCCACCTCTCAGCCTGTGGAACTGCCCCCTCCT
AGCAGCCTGGCCCTGCTGAACTCTGTGGTATATGGGCCTGAGCGGACCTCAGCAGCCATGCTGTCCCAGC
AGGTGGCCTCAGTAAAGTGGCCCAACTCTGTGATGGCTCCAGGGCGGGGCCCGGAGCGTGGAGGAGGTGG
GGGTGTCAGTGACAGCAGCTGGCAGCAGCAGCCAGGCCAGCCTCCACCCCATTCAACATGGAACTGCCAC
AGTCTGTCCCTCTACAGTGCAACCAAGGGGAGCCCGCATCCTGGAGTGGGAGTCCCGACTTACTATAACC
ACCCTGAGGCACTGAAGCGGGAGAAAGCGGGGGGCCCACAGCTGGACCGCTATGTGCGACCAATGATGCC
ACAGAAGGTGCAGCTGGAGGTAGGGCGGCCCCAGGCACCCCTGAATTCTTTCCACGCAGCCAAGAAACCC
CCAAACCAGTCACTGCCCCTGCAACCCTTCCAGCTGGCATTCGGCCACCAGGTGAACCGGCAGGTCTTCC
GGCAGGGCCCACCGCCCCCAAACCCGGTGGCTGCCTTCCCTCCACAGAAGCAGCAGCAGCAGCAGCAACC
ACAGCAGCAGCAGCAGCAGCAGCAGGCAGCCCTACCCCAGATGCCGCTCTTTGAGAACTTCTATTCCATG
CCGCAGCAACCCTCGCAGCAACCCCAGGACTTTGGCCTGCAGCCAGCTGGGCCACTGGGACAGTCCCACC
TGGCTCACCACAGCATGGCACCCTACCCCTTCCCCCCCAACCCAGATATGAACCCAGAACTGCGCAAGGC
CCTTCTGCAGGACTCAGCCCCGCAGCCAGCGCTACCTCAGGTCCAGATCCCCTTCCCCCGCCGCTCCCGC
CGCCTCTCTAAGGAGGGTATCCTGCCTCCCAGCGCCCTGGATGGGGCTGGCACCCAGCCTGGGCAGGAGG
CCACTGGCAACCTGTTCCTACATCACTGGCCCCTGCAGCAGCCGCCACCTGGCTCCCTGGGGCAGCCCCA
TCCTGAAGCTCTGGGATTCCCGCTGGAGCTGAGGGAGTCGCAGCTACTGCCTGATGGGGAGAGACTAGCA
CCCAATGGCCGGGAGCGAGAGGCTCCTGCCATGGGCAGCGAGGAGGGCATGAGGGCAGTGAGCACAGGGG
ACTGTGGGCAGGTGCTACGGGGCGGAGTGATCCAGAGCACGCGACGGAGGCGCCGGGCATCCCAGGAGGC
CAATTTGCTGACCCTGGCCCAGAAGGCTGTGGAGCTGGCCTCACTGCAGAATGCAAAGGATGGCAGTGGT
TCTGAAGAGAAGCGGAAAAGTGTATTGGCCTCAACTACCAAGTGTGGGGTGGAGTTTTCTGAGCCTTCCT
TAGCCACCAAGCGAGCACGAGAAGACAGTGGGATGGTACCCCTCATCATCCCAGTGTCTGTGCCTGTGCG
AACTGTGGACCCAACTGAGGCAGCCCAGGCTGGAGGTCTTGATGAGGACGGGAAGGGTCCTGAACAGAAC
CCTGCTGAGCACAAGCCATCAGTCATCGTCACCCGCAGGCGGTCCACCCGAATCCCCGGGACAGATGCTC
AAGCTCAGGCAGAGGACATGAATGTCAAGTTGGAGGGGGAGCCTTCCGTGCGGAAACCAAAGCAGCGGCC
CAGGCCCGAGCCCCTCATCATCCCCACCAAGGCGGGCACTTTCATCGCCCCTCCCGTCTACTCCAACATC
ACCCCATACCAGAGCCACCTGCGCTCTCCCGTGCGCCTAGCTGACCACCCCTCTGAGCGGAGCTTTGAGC
TACCTCCCTACACGCCGCCCCCCATCCTCAGCCCTGTGCGGGAAGGCTCTGGCCTCTACTTCAATGCCAT
CATATCAACCAGCACCATCCCTGCCCCTCCTCCCATCACGCCTAAGAGTGCCCATCGCACGCTGCTCCGG
ACTAACAGTGCTGAAGTAACCCCGCCTGTCCTCTCTGTGATGGGGGAGGCCACCCCAGTGAGCATCGAGC
CACGGATCAACGTGGGCTCCCGGTTCCAGGCAGAAATCCCCTTGATGAGGGACCGTGCCCTGGCAGCTGC
AGATCCCCACAAGGCTGACTTGGTGTGGCAGCCATGGGAGGACCTAGAGAGCAGCCGGGAGAAGCAGAGG
CAAGTGGAAGACCTGCTGACAGCCGCCTGCTCCAGCATTTTCCCTGGTGCTGGCACCAACCAGGAGCTGG
CCCTGCACTGTCTGCACGAATCCAGAGGAGACATCCTGGAAACGCTGAATAAGCTGCTGCTGAAGAAGCC
CCTGCGGCCCCACAACCATCCGCTGGCAACTTATCACTACACAGGCTCTGACCAGTGGAAGATGGCCGAG
AGGAAGCTGTTCAACAAAGGCATTGCCATCTACAAGAAGGATTTCTTCCTGGTGCAGAAGCTGATCCAGA
CCAAGACCGTGGCCCAGTGCGTGGAGTTCTACTACACCTACAAGAAGCAGGTGAAAATCGGCCGCAATGG
GACTCTAACCTTTGGGGATGTGGATACGAGCGATGAGAAGTCGGCCCAGGAAGAGGTTGAAGTGGATATT
AAGACTTCCCAAAAGTTCCCAAGGGTGCCTCTTCCCAGAAGAGAGTCCCCAAGTGAAGAGAGGCTGGAGC
CCAAGAGGGAGGTGAAGGAGCCCAGGAAGGAGGGGGAGGAGGAGGTGCCAGAGATCCAAGAGAAGGAGGA
GCAGGAAGAGGGGCGAGAGCGCAGCAGGCGGGCAGCGGCAGTCAAAGCCACGCAGACACTACAGGCCAAT
GAGTCGGCCAGTGACATCCTCATCCTCCGGAGCCACGAGTCCAACGCCCCTGGGTCTGCCGGTGGCCAGG
CCTCGGAGAAGCCAAGGGAAGGGACAGGGAAGTCACGAAGGGCACTACCTTTTTCAGAGAAGAAGAAAAA
AACAGAGACATTCAGTAAGACCCAGAATCAGGAGAACACTTTCCCCTGTAAAAAATGTGGCAGGGTGTTT
TACAAGGTGAAGAGCCGCAGTGCGCATATGAAGAGCCACGCAGAGCAGGAGAAGAAGGCTGCAGCGCTGA
GGCTGAAGGAGAAAGAGGCCGCTGCTGCCGCCGCCGCCGCCCACCAGCAGGCCCTGCGGGAGGAGAGCGG
TGCGGGCGACAAGGGCTAGTAATGAACTAGTCCGTAACTTGAAAGTATTTCGATTTCTTGGCTTTATATA
TCTTGTGGAAAGGACGACATAGCGAGTATCAACCCTACAGA
