>Addgene plasmid #142538 | TFORF0119 | depositor partial sequence | sequence record 279753 | Barcode
CATAGCGAGTATCAACCCTACAGA
